[The description below was written by a language model from this plasmid's Addgene catalogue record and pLannotate feature annotations shown in this document.]
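Description:
pCIG1_UL136_26kDa_Myc is an 8.1 kb lentiviral transfer plasmid, also usable for direct mammalian expression, built on the pCIG1 backbone. It is propagated in E. coli through a high-copy ColE1/pUC-type origin with ampicillin selection (AmpR). The viral portion has a third-generation layout. An RSV promoter drives a truncated HIV-1 5' LTR, followed by the Ψ packaging signal with a gag fragment, the Rev response element and the cPPT/CTS. A WPRE, a second truncated LTR and an SV40 poly(A) signal lie downstream, and an SV40 origin is also annotated. These elements let the genomic RNA be packaged into lentiviral particles when helper functions are supplied in trans, and then integrated into target cells.

The payload is a bicistronic cassette driven by the internal CMV immediate-early promoter. Its first cistron is a 609 bp version of the human cytomegalovirus UL136 gene, subcloned from strain TB40/E between EcoRI and BamHI sites. It lacks amino acids 1–62 and carries M78A, M80A, M100A and M128A substitutions. Because UL136 normally gives rise to several isoforms, removing the upstream region and changing the downstream initiating methionines to alanine restricts expression to the 26 kDa isoform. An EMCV IRES then directs translation of EGFP from the same transcript, which marks transfected or transduced cells.

Although the plasmid name says Myc, the record and the feature table both show a C-terminal tandem Strep-tag II, and no Myc epitope is annotated. The construct is suited to studying the function of this single UL136 isoform in isolation.
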