Addgene plasmid #74955: pCIG1_UL136_26kDa_Myc
Purpose: Plasmid for mammalian expression of HCMV protein UL136. Expresses only the 26kda isoform of UL136. Also expresses EGFP.
Depositing lab: Felicia Goodrum. Depositing organization: University of Arizona. Publication: Complex expression of the UL136 gene of human cytomegalovirus results in multiple protein isoforms with unique roles in replication. Caviness K, Cicchini L, Rak M, Umashankar M, Goodrum F. J Virol. 2014 Dec;88(24):14412-25. doi: 10.1128/JVI.02711-14. Epub 2014 Oct 8. PubMed 25297993.
Backbone
  Vector backbone: pCIG1
  Backbone size w/o insert (bp): 7535
  Vector type: Mammalian Expression, Lentiviral
Growth in bacteria
  Bacterial resistance: Ampicillin, 100 μg/mL
  Growth temperature: 37°C
  Growth strain: NEB Stable
  Copy number: Unknown
Gene/Insert
  Gene/Insert name: UL136 (alt name: HCMV UL136 protein, subcloned from TB40E)
  Species: Human Cytomegalovirus strain TB40/E
  Insert size (bp): 609
  Mutation: delta (1-62) M78A M80A M100A M128A
  GenBank ID: ABV71655.1 EF999921.1
  Entrez Gene: UL136 (a.k.a. HHV5wtgp125)
  Promoter: CMV, Lentiviral LTR
  Tag / fusion protein: Strep II Tag (GGGGWSHPQFEKGGGGWSHPQFEK) (C terminal on insert)
  Cloning method: Restriction Enzyme; 5′ cloning site EcoRI (not destroyed); 3′ cloning site BamHI (not destroyed)
  Sequencing primers: 5′ CMV-F; 3′ pCDH-rev
Terms and licenses: Academic/Nonprofit Terms; Industry Terms: Not Available to Industry
Depositor comments: Cloned by Dr. Katie Caviness. Expresses ONLY the 26kda isoform, expression of all other isoforms has been suppressed by mutating initiating methionine residues to alanine. Amino acids 1-62 are not present in this clone.
How to cite: pCIG1_UL136_26kDa_Myc was a gift from Felicia Goodrum (Addgene plasmid # 74955 ; http://n2t.net/addgene:74955 ; RRID:Addgene_74955)
