Features (pLannotate 1.2.2; 29 found; start..end, strand, type, name):
      6..227     +  promoter       RSV promoter: Rous sarcoma virus enhancer/promoter
    234..414     +  LTR            5' LTR (truncated): truncated 5' long terminal repeat (LTR) from HIV-1
    458..583     +  misc_feature   HIV-1 Ψ: packaging signal of human immunodeficiency virus type 1
    567..905     +  CDS            HIV-1 gag (fragment): gag protein from human immunodeficiency virus 1; gag
   1025..1361    +  ncRNA          RRE: Accession: RF00036 - HIV Rev response element
   1397..1786    +  CDS            env (fragment): ENV_HV1H2 - Experimental evidence at protein level: Swiss-Prot protein existence level 1. [Transmembrane protein gp41]: Acts as a class I viral fusion protein. Under the current model, the protein has at least 3 conformational states: pre-fusion native state, pre-hairpin intermediate state, and post-fusion hairpin state. During fusion of viral and target intracellular membranes, the coiled coil regions (heptad repeats) assume a trimer-of-hairpins structure, positioning the fusion peptide in close proximity to the C-terminal region of the ectodomain. The formation of this structure appears to d
   1798..1915    +  misc_feature   cPPT/CTS: central polypurine tract and central termination sequence of HIV-1
   1928..2004    +  enhancer       CMV enhancer (fragment): human cytomegalovirus immediate early enhancer
   2005..2208    +  promoter       CMV promoter: human cytomegalovirus (CMV) immediate early promoter
   2294..2827    +  CDS            UL136 (fragment): UL136_HCMVM - Experimental evidence at protein level: Swiss-Prot protein existence level 1. From Human cytomegalovirus (strain Merlin) (HHV-5) (Human herpesvirus 5).
   2840..2862    +  CDS            Strep-Tag II (fragment): peptide that binds Strep-Tactin®, an engineered form of streptavidin
   2876..2898    +  CDS            Strep-Tag II (fragment): peptide that binds Strep-Tactin®, an engineered form of streptavidin
   2916..3488    +  misc_feature   IRES: internal ribosome entry site (IRES) of the encephalomyocarditis virus (EMCV)
   3502..4218    +  CDS            EGFP: EGFP is a basic (constitutively fluorescent) green fluorescent protein published in 1996, derived from Aequorea victoria. It is reported to be a rapidly-maturing weak dimer with moderate acid sensitivity.
   4234..4822    +  misc_feature   WPRE: woodchuck hepatitis virus posttranscriptional regulatory element
   4817..4924    +  CDS            nef (fragment): NEF_SIVS4 - Experimental evidence at protein level: Swiss-Prot protein existence level 1. Interferes with TCR signaling from the cell membrane. Interacts with CD247/TCRZ (TCR zeta chain) and exert potent down- regulation of cell surface TCR/CD3 complexes. From Simian immunodeficiency virus (isolate F236/smH4) (SIV-sm) (Simian immunodeficiency virus sooty mangabey monkey).
   4949..5129    +  LTR            5' LTR (truncated): truncated 5' long terminal repeat (LTR) from HIV-1
   5201..5322    +  polyA_signal   SV40 poly(A) signal: SV40 polyadenylation signal
   5341..5476    +  rep_origin     SV40 ori: SV40 origin of replication
   5538..5554    -  protein_bind   lac operator: The lac repressor binds to the lac operator to inhibit transcription in E. coli. This inhibition can be relieved by adding lactose or isopropyl-β-D-thiogalactopyranoside (IPTG). lac repressor encoded by lacI
   5562..5592    -  promoter       lac promoter: promoter for the E. coli lac operon
   5607..5628    -  protein_bind   CAP binding site: CAP binding activates transcription in the presence of cAMP. E. coli catabolite activator protein
   5641..5733    -  CDS            lacI (fragment): lac repressor; lacI; The lac repressor binds to the lac operator to inhibit transcription in E. coli. This inhibition can be relieved by adding lactose or isopropyl-β-D-thiogalactopyranoside (IPTG).
   5916..6504    -  rep_origin     ori: high-copy-number ColE1/pMB1/pBR322/pUC origin of replication
   6675..7535    -  CDS            AmpR: β-lactamase; bla; confers resistance to ampicillin, carbenicillin, and related antibiotics
   7536..7640    -  promoter       AmpR promoter: bla
   7735..7770    +  CDS            rop (fragment): Rop protein, which maintains plasmids at low copy number; rop
   7872..7971    +  misc_feature   bom (fragment): basis of mobility region from pBR322
   7977..8131    -  CDS            lacZα (fragment): LacZα fragment of β-galactosidase; lacZ fragment
>Addgene plasmid #74955 | pCIG1_UL136_26kDa_Myc | depositor full sequence | sequence record 141778 | pCIG1_UL136_26kDa_Myc sequence 8139 bps
ACGCGTGTAGTCTTATGCAATACTCTTGTAGTCTTGCAACATGGTAACGATGAGTTAGCAACATGCCTTA
CAAGGAGAGAAAAAGCACCGTGCATGCCGATTGGTGGAAGTAAGGTGGTACGATCGTGCCTTATTAGGAA
GGCAACAGACGGGTCTGACATGGATTGGACGAACCACTGAATTGCCGCATTGCAGAGATATTGTATTTAA
GTGCCTAGCTCGATACAATAAACGGGTCTCTCTGGTTAGACCAGATCTGAGCCTGGGAGCTCTCTGGCTA
ACTAGGGAACCCACTGCTTAAGCCTCAATAAAGCTTGCCTTGAGTGCTTCAAGTAGTGTGTGCCCGTCTG
TTGTGTGACTCTGGTAACTAGAGATCCCTCAGACCCTTTTAGTCAGTGTGGAAAATCTCTAGCAGTGGCG
CCCGAACAGGGACCTGAAAGCGAAAGGGAAACCAGAGCTCTCTCGACGCAGGACTCGGCTTGCTGAAGCG
CGCACGGCAAGAGGCGAGGGGCGGCGACTGGTGAGTACGCCAAAAATTTTGACTAGCGGAGGCTAGAAGG
AGAGAGATGGGTGCGAGAGCGTCAGTATTAAGCGGGGGAGAATTAGATCGCGATGGGAAAAAATTCGGTT
AAGGCCAGGGGGAAAGAAAAAATATAAATTAAAACATATAGTATGGGCAAGCAGGGAGCTAGAACGATTC
GCAGTTAATCCTGGCCTGTTAGAAACATCAGAAGGCTGTAGACAAATACTGGGACAGCTACAACCATCCC
TTCAGACAGGATCAGAAGAACTTAGATCATTATATAATACAGTAGCAACCCTCTATTGTGTGCATCAAAG
GATAGAGATAAAAGACACCAAGGAAGCTTTAGACAAGATAGAGGAAGAGCAAAACAAAAGTAAGACCACC
GCACAGCAAGCGGCCACTGATCTTCAGACCTGGAGGAGGAGATATGAGGGACAATTGGAGAAGTGAATTA
TATAAATATAAAGTAGTAAAAATTGAACCATTAGGAGTAGCACCCACCAAGGCAAAGAGAAGAGTGGTGC
AGAGAGAAAAAAGAGCAGTGGGAATAGGAGCTTTGTTCCTTGGGTTCTTGGGAGCAGCAGGAAGCACTAT
GGGCGCAGCCTCAATGACGCTGACGGTACAGGCCAGACAATTATTGTCTGGTATAGTGCAGCAGCAGAAC
AATTTGCTGAGGGCTATTGAGGCGCAACAGCATCTGTTGCAACTCACAGTCTGGGGCATCAAGCAGCTCC
AGGCAAGAATCCTGGCTGTGGAAAGATACCTAAAGGATCAACAGCTCCTGGGGATTTGGGGTTGCTCTGG
AAAACTCATTTGCACCACTGCTGTGCCTTGGAATGCTAGTTGGAGTAATAAATCTCTGGAACAGATTGGA
ATCACACGACCTGGATGGAGTGGGACAGAGAAATTAACAATTACACAAGCTTAATACACTCCTTAATTGA
AGAATCGCAAAACCAGCAAGAAAAGAATGAACAAGAATTATTGGAATTAGATAAATGGGCAAGTTTGTGG
AATTGGTTTAACATAACAAATTGGCTGTGGTATATAAAATTATTCATAATGATAGTAGGAGGCTTGGTAG
GTTTAAGAATAGTTTTTGCTGTACTTTCTATAGTGAATAGAGTTAGGCAGGGATATTCACCATTATCGTT
TCAGACCCACCTCCCAACCCCGAGGGGACCCGACAGGCCCGAAGGAATAGAAGAAGAAGGTGGAGAGAGA
GACAGAGACAGATCCATTCGATTAGTGAACGGATCTCGACGGTTAACTTTTAAAAGAAAAGGGGGGATTG
GGGGGTACAGTGCAGGGGAAAGAATAGTAGACATAATAGCAACAGACATACAAACTAAAGAATTACAAAA
ACAAATTACAAAAATTCAAAATTTTATCGATACTAGTATTATGCCCAGTACATGACCTTATGGGACTTTC
CTACTTGGCAGTACATCTACGTATTAGTCATCGCTATTACCATGGTGATGCGGTTTTGGCAGTACATCAA
TGGGCGTGGATAGCGGTTTGACTCACGGGGATTTCCAAGTCTCCACCCCATTGACGTCAATGGGAGTTTG
TTTTGGCACCAAAATCAACGGGACTTTCCAAAATGTCGTAACAACTCCGCCCCATTGACGCAAATGGGCG
GTAGGCGTGTACGGTGGGAGGTCTATATAAGCAGAGCTCGTTTAGTGAACCGTCAGATCGCCTGGAGACG
CCATCCACGCTGTTTTGACCTCCATAGAAGATTCTAGAGCTAGCGAATTCACCATGACCGCGGTGTTTCA
CGTTATCTGTGCCGTTTTGCTTACGCTTGCGATTGCGGCCATCGGCGCGCTCATCGCGTACTTAAGATAT
TACCACCAGGACAGTTGGCGAGACGCGCTCCACGATCTATTTTGCGGCTGTCATTATCCTGAGAAGTGCC
GTCGGCACCACGAGCGGCAGAGAAGCAGACGGCGAGCCGCGGATGTGCCCGACCCGGAACTCGGCGACCC
GGCCCGCCGGCCGTTGAACGGGGCCATGTACTACGGCAGCGGCTGTCGCTTCGACACGGTGGAAATGGTG
GACGAGACGAGACCCGCGCCGCCGGCGCTGTCATCGCCCGAAACCGGCGACGATAGCAACGACGACGCGG
TTGCCGGCGGAGGTGCTGGCGGGGTAACATCATCCGCGACTCGTACGACGTCGTCGAACGCGCTGCTGCC
AGAATGGATGGATGCGGTACATGTGGCGGTCCAAGCCGCCGTTCAAGCGACCGTGCAAGTAAGTGGCCCG
CGGGAGAACGCCGTATCTCCCGCTACGGGCGGTGGCGGTTGGAGCCACCCGCAGTTCGAAAAAGGCGGTG
GCGGTTGGAGCCACCCGCAGTTCGAAAAATAAGGATCCAATTCCGCCCCTCTCCCTCCCCCCCCCCTAAC
GTTACTGGCCGAAGCCGCTTGGAATAAGGCCGGTGTGCGTTTGTCTATATGTTATTTTCCACCATATTGC
CGTCTTTTGGCAATGTGAGGGCCCGGAAACCTGGCCCTGTCTTCTTGACGAGCATTCCTAGGGGTCTTTC
CCCTCTCGCCAAAGGAATGCAAGGTCTGTTGAATGTCGTGAAGGAAGCAGTTCCTCTGGAAGCTTCTTGA
AGACAAACAACGTCTGTAGCGACCCTTTGCAGGCAGCGGAACCCCCCACCTGGCGACAGGTGCCTCTGCG
GCCAAAAGCCACGTGTATAAGATACACCTGCAAAGGCGGCACAACCCCAGTGCCACGTTGTGAGTTGGAT
AGTTGTGGAAAGAGTCAAATGGCTCTCCTCAAGCGTATTCAACAAGGGGCTGAAGGATGCCCAGAAGGTA
CCCCATTGTATGGGATCTGATCTGGGGCCTCGGTGCACATGCTTTACATGTGTTTAGTCGAGGTTAAAAA
ACGTCTAGGCCCCCCGAACCACGGGGACGTGGTTTTCCTTTGAAAAACACGATGATAATATGGCCACAAC
CATGGTGAGCAAGGGCGAGGAGCTGTTCACCGGGGTGGTGCCCATCCTGGTCGAGCTGGACGGCGACGTA
AACGGCCACAAGTTCAGCGTGTCCGGCGAGGGCGAGGGCGATGCCACCTACGGCAAGCTGACCCTGAAGT
TCATCTGCACCACCGGCAAGCTGCCCGTGCCCTGGCCCACCCTCGTGACCACCCTGACCTACGGCGTGCA
GTGCTTCAGCCGCTACCCCGACCACATGAAGCAGCACGACTTCTTCAAGTCCGCCATGCCCGAAGGCTAC
GTCCAGGAGCGCACCATCTTCTTCAAGGACGACGGCAACTACAAGACCCGCGCCGAGGTGAAGTTCGAGG
GCGACACCCTGGTGAACCGCATCGAGCTGAAGGGCATCGACTTCAAGGAGGACGGCAACATCCTGGGGCA
CAAGCTGGAGTACAACTACAACAGCCACAACGTCTATATCATGGCCGACAAGCAGAAGAACGGCATCAAG
GTGAACTTCAAGATCCGCCACAACATCGAGGACGGCAGCGTGCAGCTCGCCGACCACTACCAGCAGAACA
CCCCCATCGGCGACGGCCCCGTGCTGCTGCCCGACAACCACTACCTGAGCACCCAGTCCGCCCTGAGCAA
AGACCCCAACGAGAAGCGCGATCACATGGTCCTGCTGGAGTTCGTGACCGCCGCCGGGATCACTCTCGGC
ATGGACGAGCTGTACAAGTCTAGATAAGTCGACAATCAACCTCTGGATTACAAAATTTGTGAAAGATTGA
CTGGTATTCTTAACTATGTTGCTCCTTTTACGCTATGTGGATACGCTGCTTTAATGCCTTTGTATCATGC
TATTGCTTCCCGTATGGCTTTCATTTTCTCCTCCTTGTATAAATCCTGGTTGCTGTCTCTTTATGAGGAG
TTGTGGCCCGTTGTCAGGCAACGTGGCGTGGTGTGCACTGTGTTTGCTGACGCAACCCCCACTGGTTGGG
GCATTGCCACCACCTGTCAGCTCCTTTCCGGGACTTTCGCTTTCCCCCTCCCTATTGCCACGGCGGAACT
CATCGCCGCCTGCCTTGCCCGCTGCTGGACAGGGGCTCGGCTGTTGGGCACTGACAATTCCGTGGTGTTG
TCGGGGAAATCATCGTCCTTTCCTTGGCTGCTCGCCTGTGTTGCCACCTGGATTCTGCGCGGGACGTCCT
TCTGCTACGTCCCTTCGGCCCTCAATCCAGCGGACCTTCCTTCCCGCGGCCTGCTGCCGGCTCTGCGGCC
TCTTCCGCGTCTTCGCCTTCGCCCTCAGACGAGTCGGATCTCCCTTTGGGCCGCCTCCCCGCCTGGTACC
TTTAAGACCAATGACTTACAAGGCAGCTGTAGATCTTAGCCACTTTTTAAAAGAAAAGGGGGGACTGGAA
GGGCTAATTCACTCCCAACGAAAATAAGATCTGCTTTTTGCTTGTACTGGGTCTCTCTGGTTAGACCAGA
TCTGAGCCTGGGAGCTCTCTGGCTAACTAGGGAACCCACTGCTTAAGCCTCAATAAAGCTTGCCTTGAGT
GCTTCAAGTAGTGTGTGCCCGTCTGTTGTGTGACTCTGGTAACTAGAGATCCCTCAGACCCTTTTAGTCA
GTGTGGAAAATCTCTAGCAGTAGTAGTTCATGTCATCTTATTATTCAGTATTTATAACTTGCAAAGAAAT
GAATATCAGAGAGTGAGAGGAACTTGTTTATTGCAGCTTATAATGGTTACAAATAAAGCAATAGCATCAC
AAATTTCACAAATAAAGCATTTTTTTCACTGCATTCTAGTTGTGGTTTGTCCAAACTCATCAATGTATCT
TATCATGTCTGGCTCTAGCTATCCCGCCCCTAACTCCGCCCAGTTCCGCCCATTCTCCGCCCCATGGCTG
ACTAATTTTTTTTATTTATGCAGAGGCCGAGGCCGCCTCGGCCTCTGAGCTATTCCAGAAGTAGTGAGGA
GGCTTTTTTGGAGGCCTAGACTTTTGCAGAGACGGCCCAAATTCGTAATCATGGTCATAGCTGTTTCCTG
TGTGAAATTGTTATCCGCTCACAATTCCACACAACATACGAGCCGGAAGCATAAAGTGTAAAGCCTGGGG
TGCCTAATGAGTGAGCTAACTCACATTAATTGCGTTGCGCTCACTGCCCGCTTTCCAGTCGGGAAACCTG
TCGTGCCAGCTGCATTAATGAATCGGCCAACGCGCGGGGAGAGGCGGTTTGCGTATTGGGCGCTCTTCCG
CTTCCTCGCTCACTGACTCGCTGCGCTCGGTCGTTCGGCTGCGGCGAGCGGTATCAGCTCACTCAAAGGC
GGTAATACGGTTATCCACAGAATCAGGGGATAACGCAGGAAAGAACATGTGAGCAAAAGGCCAGCAAAAG
GCCAGGAACCGTAAAAAGGCCGCGTTGCTGGCGTTTTTCCATAGGCTCCGCCCCCCTGACGAGCATCACA
AAAATCGACGCTCAAGTCAGAGGTGGCGAAACCCGACAGGACTATAAAGATACCAGGCGTTTCCCCCTGG
AAGCTCCCTCGTGCGCTCTCCTGTTCCGACCCTGCCGCTTACCGGATACCTGTCCGCCTTTCTCCCTTCG
GGAAGCGTGGCGCTTTCTCATAGCTCACGCTGTAGGTATCTCAGTTCGGTGTAGGTCGTTCGCTCCAAGC
TGGGCTGTGTGCACGAACCCCCCGTTCAGCCCGACCGCTGCGCCTTATCCGGTAACTATCGTCTTGAGTC
CAACCCGGTAAGACACGACTTATCGCCACTGGCAGCAGCCACTGGTAACAGGATTAGCAGAGCGAGGTAT
GTAGGCGGTGCTACAGAGTTCTTGAAGTGGTGGCCTAACTACGGCTACACTAGAAGGACAGTATTTGGTA
TCTGCGCTCTGCTGAAGCCAGTTACCTTCGGAAAAAGAGTTGGTAGCTCTTGATCCGGCAAACAAACCAC
CGCTGGTAGCGGTGGTTTTTTTGTTTGCAAGCAGCAGATTACGCGCAGAAAAAAAGGATCTCAAGAAGAT
CCTTTGATCTTTTCTACGGGGTCTGACGCTCAGTGGAACGAAAACTCACGTTAAGGGATTTTGGTCATGA
GATTATCAAAAAGGATCTTCACCTAGATCCTTTTAAATTAAAAATGAAGTTTTAAATCAATCTAAAGTAT
ATATGAGTAAACTTGGTCTGACAGTTACCAATGCTTAATCAGTGAGGCACCTATCTCAGCGATCTGTCTA
TTTCGTTCATCCATAGTTGCCTGACTCCCCGTCGTGTAGATAACTACGATACGGGAGGGCTTACCATCTG
GCCCCAGTGCTGCAATGATACCGCGAGACCCACGCTCACCGGCTCCAGATTTATCAGCAATAAACCAGCC
AGCCGGAAGGGCCGAGCGCAGAAGTGGTCCTGCAACTTTATCCGCCTCCATCCAGTCTATTAATTGTTGC
CGGGAAGCTAGAGTAAGTAGTTCGCCAGTTAATAGTTTGCGCAACGTTGTTGCCATTGCTACAGGCATCG
TGGTGTCACGCTCGTCGTTTGGTATGGCTTCATTCAGCTCCGGTTCCCAACGATCAAGGCGAGTTACATG
ATCCCCCATGTTGTGCAAAAAAGCGGTTAGCTCCTTCGGTCCTCCGATCGTTGTCAGAAGTAAGTTGGCC
GCAGTGTTATCACTCATGGTTATGGCAGCACTGCATAATTCTCTTACTGTCATGCCATCCGTAAGATGCT
TTTCTGTGACTGGTGAGTACTCAACCAAGTCATTCTGAGAATAGTGTATGCGGCGACCGAGTTGCTCTTG
CCCGGCGTCAATACGGGATAATACCGCGCCACATAGCAGAACTTTAAAAGTGCTCATCATTGGAAAACGT
TCTTCGGGGCGAAAACTCTCAAGGATCTTACCGCTGTTGAGATCCAGTTCGATGTAACCCACTCGTGCAC
CCAACTGATCTTCAGCATCTTTTACTTTCACCAGCGTTTCTGGGTGAGCAAAAACAGGAAGGCAAAATGC
CGCAAAAAAGGGAATAAGGGCGACACGGAAATGTTGAATACTCATACTCTTCCTTTTTCAATATTATTGA
AGCATTTATCAGGGTTATTGTCTCATGAGCGGATACATATTTGAATGTATTTAGAAAAATAAACAAATAG
GGGTTCCGCGCACATTTCCCCGAAAAGTGCCACCTGACGTCTAAGAAACCATTATTATCATGACATTAAC
CTATAAAAATAGGCGTATCACGAGGCCCTTTCGTCTCGCGCGTTTCGGTGATGACGGTGAAAACCTCTGA
CACATGCAGCTCCCGGAGACGGTCACAGCTTGTCTGTAAGCGGATGCCGGGAGCAGACAAGCCCGTCAGG
GCGCGTCAGCGGGTGTTGGCGGGTGTCGGGGCTGGCTTAACTATGCGGCATCAGAGCAGATTGTACTGAG
AGTGCACCATATGCGGTGTGAAATACCGCACAGATGCGTAAGGAGAAAATACCGCATCAGGCGCCATTCG
CCATTCAGGCTGCGCAACTGTTGGGAAGGGCGATCGGTGCGGGCCTCTTCGCTATTACGCCAGCTGGCGA
AAGGGGGATGTGCTGCAAGGCGATTAAGTTGGGTAACGCCAGGGTTTTCCCAGTCACGACGTTGTAAAAC
GACGGCCAGTGCCAAGCTG
