>Addgene plasmid #74955 | pCIG1_UL136_26kDa_Myc | addgene partial sequence | sequence record 145756 | CMV-F 5'-CGCAAATGGGCGGTAGGCGTG-3'
GTGAACCGTCAGATCGCCTGGAGACGCCATCCACGCTGTTTTGACCTCCATAGAAGATTCTAGAGCTAGC
GAATTCACCATGACCGCGGTGTTTCACGTTATCTGTGCCGTTTTGCTTACGCTTGCGATTGCGGCCATCG
GCGCGCTCATCGCGTACTTAAGATATTACCACCAGGACAGTTGGCGAGACGCGCTCCACGATCTATTTTG
CGGCTGTCATTATCCTGAGAAGTGCCGTCGGCACCACGAGCGGCAGAGAAGCAGACGGCGAGCCGCGGAT
GTGCCCGACCCGGAACTCGGCGACCCGGCCCGCCGGCCGTTGAACGGGGCCATGTACTACGGCAGCGGCT
GTCGCTTCGACACGGTGGAAATGGTGGACGAGACGAGACCCGCGCCGCCGGCGCTGTCATCGCCCGAAAC
CGGCGACGATAGCAACGACGACGCGGTTGCCGGCGGAGGTGCTGGCGGGGTAACATCATCCGCGACTCGT
ACGACGTCGTCGAACGCGCTGCTGCCAGAATGGATGGATGCGGTACATGTGGCGGTCCAAGCCGCCGTTC
AAGCGACCGTGCAAGTAAGTGGCCCGCGGGAGAACGCCGTATCTCCCGCTACGGGCGGTGGCGGTTGGAG
CCACCCGCAGTTCGAAAAAGGCGGTGGCGGTTGGAGCCACCCGCAGTTCGAAAAATAAGGATCCAATTCC
GC
