>Addgene plasmid #74955 | pCIG1_UL136_26kDa_Myc | addgene partial sequence | sequence record 145757 | pCDH-rev 5'-GCATTCCTTTGGCGAGAG-3'
GCCAGGTTTCCGGGCCCTCACATTGCCAAAAGACGGCAATATGGTGGAAAATAACATATAGACAAACGCA
CACCGGCCTTATTCCAAGCGGCTTCGGCCAGTAACGTTAGGGGGGGGGGAGGGAGAGGGG
