>Addgene plasmid #74955 | pCIG1_UL136_26kDa_Myc | addgene partial sequence | sequence record 145814 | CMV-F 5'-CGCAAATGGGCGGTAGGCGTG-3'
TTTAGTGAACCGTCAGATCGCCTGGAGACGCCATCCACGCTGTTTTGACCTCCATAGAAGATTCTAGAGC
TAGCGAATTCACCATGACCGCGGTGTTTCACGTTATCTGTGCCGTTTTGCTTACGCTTGCGATTGCGGCC
ATCGGCGCGCTCATCGCGTACTTAAGATATTACCACCAGGACAGTTGGCGAGACGCGCTCCACGATCTAT
TTTGCGGCTGTCATTATCCTGAGAAGTGCCGTCGGCACCACGAGCGGCAGAGAAGCAGACGGCGAGCCGC
GGATGTGCCCGACCCGGAACTCGGCGACCCGGCCCGCCGGCCGTTGAACGGGGCCATGTACTACGGCAGC
GGCTGTCGCTTCGACACGGTGGAAATGGTGGACGAGACGAGACCCGCGCCGCCGGCGCTGTCATCGCCCG
AAACCGGCGACGATAGCAACGACGACGCGGTTGCCGGCGGAGGTGCTGGCGGGGTAACATCATCCGCGAC
TCGTACGACGTCGTCGAACGCGCTGCTGCCAGAATGGATGGATGCGGTACATGTGGCGGTCCAAGCCGCC
GTTCAAGCGACCGTGCAAGTAAGTGGCCCGCGGGAGAACGCCGTATCTCCCGCTACGGGCGGTGGCGGTT
GGAGCCACCCGCAGTTCGAAAAAGGCGGTGGCGGTTGGAGCCACCCGCAGTTCGAAAAATAAG
