>Addgene plasmid #74955 | pCIG1_UL136_26kDa_Myc | addgene partial sequence | sequence record 145815 | pCDH-rev 5'-GCATTCCTTTGGCGAGAG-3'
GGCCAGGTTTCCGGGCCCTCACATTGCCAAAAGACGGCAATATGGTGGAAAATAACATATAGACAAACGC
ACACCGGCCTTATTCCAAGCGGCTTCGGCCAGTAACGTTAGGGGGGGGGGAGGGAGAGG
