>Addgene plasmid #74955 | pCIG1_UL136_26kDa_Myc | addgene partial sequence | sequence record 146661 | pCDH-rev 5'-GCATTCCTTTGGCGAGAG-3'
GGGCCAGGTTTCCGGGCCCTCACATTGCCAAAAGACGGCAATATGGTGGAAAATAACATATAGACAAACG
CACACCGGCCTTATTCCAAGCGGCTTCGGCCAGTAACGTTAGGGGGGGGGGAGGGAGA
