>Addgene plasmid #74955 | pCIG1_UL136_26kDa_Myc | addgene partial sequence | sequence record 147104 | CMV-F 5'-CGCAAATGGGCGGTAGGCGTG-3'
TAAGCAGAGCTCGTTTAGTGAACCGTCAGATCGCCTGGAGACGCCATCCACGCTGTTTTGACCTCCATAG
AAGATTCTAGAGCTAGCGAATTCACCATGACCGCGGTGTTTCACGTTATCTGTGCCGTTTTGCTTACGCT
TGCGATTGCGGCCATCGGCGCGCTCATCGCGTACTTAAGATATTACCACCAGGACAGTTGGCGAGACGCG
CTCCACGATCTATTTTGCGGCTGTCATTATCCTGAGAAGTGCCGTCGGCACCACGAGCGGCAGAGAAGCA
GACGGCGAGCCGCGGATGTGCCCGACCCGGAACTCGGCGACCCGGCCCGCCGGCCGTTGAACGGGGCCAT
GTACTACGGCAGCGGCTGTCGCTTCGACACGGTGGAAATGGTGGACGAGACGAGACCCGCGCCGCCGGCG
CTGTCATCGCCCGAAACCGGCGACGATAGCAACGACGACGCGGTTGCCGGCGGAGGTGCTGGCGGGGTAA
CATCATCCGCGACTCGTACGACGTCGTCGAACGCGCTGCTGCCAGAATGGATGGATGCGGTACATGTGGC
GGTCCAAGCCGCCGTTCAAGCGACCGTGCAAGTAAGTGGCCCGCGGGAGAACGCCGTATCTCCCGCTACG
GGCGGTGGCGGTTGGAGCCACCCGCAGTTCGAAAAAGGCGGTGGCGGTTGGAGCCACCCGCAGTTCGAAA
AATAAGGATCCAATTCCGCC
